Addgene plasmid #23372: pDONR223-LOC442075
Depositing lab: William Hahn & David Root. Depositing organization: Dana-Farber Cancer Institute. Publication: COT drives resistance to RAF inhibition through MAP kinase pathway reactivation. Johannessen CM, Boehm JS, Kim SY, Thomas SR, Wardwell L, Johnson LA, Emery CM, Stransky N, Cogdill AP, Barretina J, Caponigro G, Hieronymus H, Murray RR, Salehi-Ashtiani K, Hill DE, Vidal M, Zhao JJ, Yang X, Alkan O, Kim S, Harris JL, Wilson CJ, Myer VE, Finan PM, Root DE, Roberts TM, Golub T, Flaherty KT, Dummer R, Weber BL, Sellers WR, Schlegel R, Wargo JA, Hahn WC, Garraway LA. Nature. 2010 Dec 16;468(7326):968-72. doi: 10.1038/nature09627 PubMed 21107320.
Backbone
  Vector backbone: pDONR223
  Backbone manufacturer: Invitrogen
  Backbone size w/o insert (bp): 5005
  Vector type: Gateway Donor vector
Growth in bacteria
  Bacterial resistance: Spectinomycin, 50 μg/mL
  Growth temperature: 37°C
  Growth strain: DH5alpha
  Copy number: High Copy
Gene/Insert
  Gene/Insert name: LOC442075 (alt name: similar to serine/threonine kinase, establishes embryonic polarity; asymmetrically distributed., abnormal embryonic PARtitioning)
  Species: H. sapiens (human)
  Insert size (bp): 354
  Entrez Gene: LOC442075 (a.k.a. FLJ43570)
  Cloning method: Gateway Cloning
  Sequencing primers: 5′ M13pUC-fwd; 3′ M13rev
Terms and licenses: Academic/Nonprofit Terms; Industry Terms: Not Available to Industry
Depositor comments: The ORF has no Stop codon. This design enables easy recombination into a destination vector to add an epitope tag of choice and Stop codon to the ORF. Do NOT use this plasmid directly for transfections. A set of 4 custom lentiviral vectors is available ( pLX301 (http://www.addgene.org/25895/) , pLX302 (http://www.addgene.org/25896/) , pLX303 (http://www.addgene.org/25897/) , pLX304 (http://www.addgene.org/25890/) ) to be used to express these ORFs in mammalian cells. These plasmids are not included in the kit and must be ordered separately.
How to cite: pDONR223-LOC442075 was a gift from William Hahn & David Root (Addgene plasmid # 23372 ; http://n2t.net/addgene:23372 ; RRID:Addgene_23372)
