[The description below was written by a language model from this plasmid's Addgene catalogue record.]
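Description:
pDONR223-LOC442075 is a Gateway entry-type clone built in the pDONR223 donor backbone (about 5 kb without insert) and carrying a short human open reading frame. It is a bacterial propagation plasmid only: it is maintained at high copy in standard E. coli cloning strains under spectinomycin selection. The record gives no feature table, so the origin of replication and the exact recombination sites flanking the insert are not itemised. As a product of Gateway cloning into a donor vector, the ORF would be expected to sit between att sites that allow its transfer to destination vectors. M13 forward and reverse primer sites on either side of the insert are used for sequence verification.

The insert is LOC442075 (also known as FLJ43570), a 354 bp human ORF annotated as similar to a serine/threonine kinase of the PAR (abnormal embryonic partitioning) type that establishes embryonic polarity. The ORF was deliberately cloned without a stop codon, so that recombination into a destination vector places it in frame with a C-terminal epitope tag and a vector-supplied stop codon. The record lists no promoter for expression in mammalian cells, and the depositor states that the plasmid should not be transfected directly. Instead it serves as a shuttle source for the ORF, and the depositor points to a companion set of lentiviral destination vectors (the pLX301–pLX304 series) for mammalian expression. The clone belongs to a kit of such ORFs and is associated with a study of resistance to RAF inhibition through reactivation of the MAP kinase pathway, which suggests use in gain-of-function expression screening.
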