>Addgene plasmid #23372 | pDONR223-LOC442075 | depositor partial sequence | sequence record 10987 | Author sequence
ATGTCCCTGGCTCAACAAGCCTTCCAGTATCAGCCTGTGGCCTTCTTCTCCACCCAGAGCACCAGCAGCA
GTGGTGGAGACCCAGAAACATCCCAGGCTCAACAAGCCGCCCAGCATGACCCTGTGGCCTACCCCTATAC
CCAGAGCAACAGCAGCAGTGGTGCAGACCCAGAAACCTCTGGCTCACCACCTCCCCAGCAACACCCTGTG
GCCTTCTCCACCAAGAGCACCAGTAGCAGTGGCAGAGACCCAGAAATGTCCCTGACACAGCAACAACCAT
CCCAGGAAGCCAGTGTCATTCAGGCTGGGCAGCCCAAGGCTTTGACTTCAGCCTTGCCAATAAGGAGGCT
GTGA
