>Addgene plasmid #23372 | pDONR223-LOC442075 | addgene partial sequence | sequence record 29236 | 23372 with M13pUC-fwd
AGCTCGGGCCCAATAATGATTTTATTTTGACTGATAGTGACCTGTTCGTTGCAACAAATTGATGAGCAAT
GCTTTTTTATAATGCCAACTTTGTACAAAAAAGTTGGCACCATGTCCCTGGCTCAACAAGCCTTCCAGTA
TCAGCCTGTGGCCTTCTTCTCCACCCAGAGCACCAGCAGCAGTGGTGGAGACCCAGAAACATCCCAGGCT
CAACAAGCCGCCCAGCATGACCCTGTGGCCTACCCCTATACCCAGAGCAACAGCAGCAGTGGTGCAGACC
CAGAAACCTCTGGCTCACCACCTCCCCAGCAACACCCTGTGGCCTTCTCCACCAAGAGCACCAGTAGCAG
TGGCAGAGACCCAGAAATGTCCCTGACACAGCAACAACCATCCCAGGAAGCCAGTGTCATTCAGGCTGGG
CAGCCCAAGGCTTTGACTTCAGCCTTGCCAATAAGGAGGCTGTTGCCAACTTTCTTGTACAAAGTTGGCA
TTATAAGAAAGCATTGCTTATCAATTTGTTGCAACGAACAGGTCACTATCAGTCAAAATAAAATCATTAT
TTGCCATCCAGCTGATATCCCCTATAGTGAGTCGTATTACATGGTCATAGCTGT
